Addgene plasmid #154415: pDONR223 SARS-CoV2 TEV-S
Purpose: Gateway-compatible Entry vector
Depositing lab: Fritz Roth. Depositing organization: Sinai Health System. Publication: A Comprehensive, Flexible Collection of SARS-CoV-2 Coding Regions. Kim DK, Knapp JJ, Kuang D, Chawla A, Cassonnet P, Lee H, Sheykhkarimli D, Samavarchi-Tehrani P, Abdouni H, Rayhan A, Li R, Pogoutse O, Coyaud E, van der Werf S, Demeret C, Gingras AC, Taipale M, Raught B, Jacob Y, Roth FP. G3 (Bethesda). 2020 Aug 6. pii: g3.120.401554. doi: 10.1534/g3.120.401554. PubMed 32763951.
Backbone
  Vector backbone: pDONR223
  Backbone manufacturer: Rual et al, Genome Res. 14:2128-2135, 2004.
  Backbone size w/o insert (bp): 5005
  Vector type: Gateway-compatible Entry vector, with insert of S CDS with a TEV sequence at the N-term.
Growth in bacteria
  Bacterial resistance: Spectinomycin, 50 μg/mL
  Growth temperature: 37°C
  Growth strain: DH5alpha
  Copy number: Unknown
Gene/Insert
  Gene/Insert name: S
  Species: SARS-CoV-2 isolate Wuhan-Hu-1
  Insert size (bp): 3843
  Mutation: Many synonymous changes due to codon optimization
  Entrez Gene: S (a.k.a. GU280_gp02, spike glycoprotein)
  Cloning method: Gateway Cloning
  Sequencing primers: 5′ M13F; 3′ M13R
Resource information
  A portion of this plasmid was derived from a plasmid made by: PCR amplified
Terms and licenses: Academic/Nonprofit Terms; Industry Terms
How to cite: pDONR223 SARS-CoV2 TEV-S was a gift from Fritz Roth (Addgene plasmid # 154415 ; http://n2t.net/addgene:154415 ; RRID:Addgene_154415)
