[The description below was written by a language model from this plasmid's Addgene catalogue record and pLannotate feature annotations shown in this document.]
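Description:
pDONR223 SARS-CoV2 TEV-S is a Gateway-compatible entry clone built on the pDONR223 backbone and carrying the spike glycoprotein (S) coding sequence of SARS-CoV-2 isolate Wuhan-Hu-1. It is a bacterial cloning plasmid, not an expression vector. It replicates from a high-copy ColE1/pUC-type origin and is selected with spectinomycin through the aadA aminoglycoside adenylyltransferase gene (SmR). This gene sits downstream of a fragment of the class 1 integron Pc promoter and a remnant of a gentamicin resistance gene. The sequenced record is 6,633 nt; the listed backbone size refers to the empty donor vector, whose selection cassette is replaced by the insert during cloning.

The payload is a codon-optimised S open reading frame, PCR amplified and inserted by Gateway cloning, so it differs from the viral sequence by many synonymous changes. Immediately upstream of S lies a sequence encoding a tobacco etch virus (TEV) protease recognition site, annotated as a partial match. When the ORF is moved into a destination vector that adds an N-terminal tag or fusion partner, that partner can therefore be cleaved away from spike. The cassette is flanked by two attL recombination sites (annotated attL3 and attL2), the substrates for LR Clonase-mediated transfer into attR-containing destination vectors. rrnB T1 and T2 terminators upstream insulate the insert from read-through transcription. A T7 promoter lies beyond the 3′ attL site and points back toward the insert. No promoter for expressing S is annotated, so expression depends on the destination vector chosen. The small lacI and lacZα fragments are backbone remnants. The plasmid belongs to a collection of SARS-CoV-2 coding regions intended for flexible transfer into different expression and assay vectors.
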