Features (pLannotate 1.2.2; 13 found; start..end, strand, type, name):
      2..94      +  CDS            lacI (fragment): lac repressor; lacI; The lac repressor binds to the lac operator to inhibit transcription in E. coli. This inhibition can be relieved by adding lactose or isopropyl-β-D-thiogalactopyranoside (IPTG).
    149..176     -  terminator     rrnB T2 terminator: transcription terminator T2 from the E. coli rrnB gene
    308..351     +  terminator     rrnB T1 terminator: Escherichia coli rrnB; transcription terminator T1 from the E. coli rrnB gene
    398..434     -  CDS            lacZα (fragment): LacZα fragment of β-galactosidase; lacZ fragment
    451..546     +  protein_bind   attL3: mutant version of attL; recombination site for the Gateway® LR reaction LR Clonase™
    549..565     +  CDS            TEV site (fragment): tobacco etch virus (TEV) protease recognition and cleavage site
    570..4388    +  CDS            S: SPIKE_SARS2 - Experimental evidence at protein level: Swiss-Prot protein existence level 1. [Spike glycoprotein]: May down-regulate host tetherin (BST2) by lysosomal degradation, thereby counteracting its antiviral activity. From Severe acute respiratory syndrome coronavirus 2 (2019-nCoV) (SARS-CoV-2).
   4393..4492    -  protein_bind   attL2: mutant version of attL; recombination site for the Gateway® LR reaction LR Clonase™
   4510..4528    -  promoter       T7 promoter: promoter for bacteriophage T7 RNA polymerase
   4718..4741    +  promoter       Pc promoter (fragment): intI1 (promoter lies within the coding sequence); class 1 integron promoter
   4917..4973    +  CDS            GmR (fragment): gentamycin acetyltransferase; aacC1; confers resistance to gentamycin
   4980..5771    +  CDS            SmR: aminoglycoside adenylyltransferase (Murphy, 1985); aadA; confers resistance to spectinomycin and streptomycin
   5864..6452    +  rep_origin     ori: high-copy-number ColE1/pMB1/pBR322/pUC origin of replication
>Addgene plasmid #154415 | pDONR223 SARS-CoV2 TEV-S | addgene full sequence | sequence record 310093 | Addgene NGS Result
AGCGCCCAATACGCAAACCGCCTCTCCCCGCGCGTTGGCCGATTCATTAATGCAGCTGGCACGACAGGTT
TCCCGACTGGAAAGCGGGCAGTGAGCGCAACGCAATTAATACGCGTACCGCTAGCCAGGAAGAGTTTGTA
GAAACGCAAAAAGGCCATCCGTCAGGATGGCCTTCTGCTTAGTTTGATGCCTGGCAGTTTATGGCGGGCG
TCCTGCCCGCCACCCTCCGGGCCGTTGCTTCACAACGTTCAAATCCGCTCCCGGCGGATTTGTCCTACTC
AGGAGAGCGTTCACCGACAAACAACAGATAAAACGAAAGGCCCAGTCTTCCGACTGAGCCTTTCGTTTTA
TTTGATGCCTGGCAGTTCCCTACTCTCGCGTTAACGCTAGCATGGATGTTTTCCCAGTCACGACGTTGTA
AAACGACGGCCAGTCTTAAGCTCGGGCCCCAAATAATGATTTTATTTTGACTGATAGTGACCTGTTCGTT
GCAACAAATTGATGAGCAATGCTTTTTTATAATGCCAACTTTGTACAAAAAAGTTGGCGAAAACCTGTAC
TTCCAAAGTATGTTCGTGTTCCTGGTGCTGCTGCCACTGGTGAGCTCCCAGTGCGTGAACCTGACCACCA
GAACCCAGCTGCCACCTGCCTACACCAACTCCTTCACCAGGGGCGTGTACTACCCAGACAAGGTGTTCAG
ATCCAGCGTGCTGCACTCTACCCAGGACCTGTTCCTGCCATTCTTCTCTAACGTGACCTGGTTCCACGCC
ATCCACGTGTCTGGAACCAACGGCACCAAGAGATTCGACAACCCAGTGCTGCCATTCAACGACGGCGTGT
ACTTCGCTTCTACCGAGAAGTCTAACATCATCAGGGGTTGGATCTTCGGAACCACCCTGGACTCTAAGAC
CCAGTCTCTGCTGATCGTGAACAACGCTACCAACGTGGTGATCAAGGTGTGCGAGTTCCAGTTCTGCAAC
GACCCATTCCTGGGAGTGTACTACCACAAGAACAACAAGTCTTGGATGGAAAGCGAGTTCAGGGTGTACA
GCTCTGCTAACAACTGCACCTTCGAGTACGTGTCTCAGCCTTTCCTGATGGACCTGGAAGGAAAGCAGGG
AAACTTCAAGAACCTGAGAGAGTTCGTGTTCAAGAACATCGACGGTTACTTCAAGATATACAGCAAGCAC
ACCCCAATCAACCTGGTGAGGGACCTGCCACAGGGTTTCTCTGCTCTGGAGCCCCTGGTGGACCTGCCAA
TCGGCATCAACATCACCAGGTTCCAGACCCTGCTGGCTCTGCACAGGTCTTACCTGACCCCAGGCGACAG
CAGCTCTGGATGGACCGCCGGCGCCGCTGCTTACTACGTGGGATACCTGCAGCCAAGGACCTTCCTGCTG
AAGTACAACGAAAACGGCACCATCACCGACGCCGTGGACTGCGCTCTGGACCCACTGTCTGAGACCAAGT
GCACCCTGAAGTCTTTCACCGTGGAAAAGGGAATCTACCAGACCAGCAACTTCCGCGTGCAGCCCACCGA
GTCTATCGTGAGATTCCCAAACATCACCAACCTGTGCCCATTCGGAGAAGTGTTCAACGCTACCAGGTTC
GCCAGCGTGTACGCTTGGAACAGGAAGAGAATCAGCAACTGCGTGGCCGACTACTCTGTGCTGTACAACT
CTGCCTCCTTCTCCACCTTCAAGTGCTACGGCGTGTCCCCAACCAAGCTGAACGACCTGTGCTTCACCAA
CGTGTACGCTGACTCCTTCGTGATCAGAGGAGACGAAGTGAGACAGATCGCTCCCGGTCAGACCGGAAAG
ATCGCCGACTACAACTACAAGCTGCCAGACGACTTCACCGGTTGCGTGATCGCTTGGAACTCTAACAACC
TGGACTCTAAGGTGGGAGGCAACTACAACTACCTGTACAGGCTGTTCCGCAAGAGCAACCTGAAGCCTTT
CGAAAGGGACATCAGCACCGAAATCTACCAGGCTGGATCTACCCCATGCAACGGAGTGGAAGGATTCAAC
TGCTACTTCCCTCTGCAGTCTTACGGATTCCAGCCAACCAACGGAGTGGGATACCAGCCATACAGAGTGG
TGGTGCTGTCTTTCGAGCTGCTGCACGCTCCTGCTACCGTGTGCGGACCAAAGAAGTCTACCAACCTGGT
GAAGAACAAGTGCGTGAACTTCAACTTCAACGGACTGACCGGAACCGGAGTGCTGACCGAATCCAACAAG
AAGTTCCTGCCTTTCCAGCAGTTCGGTAGAGACATCGCCGACACCACCGACGCTGTGAGAGACCCACAGA
CCCTGGAAATCCTGGACATCACCCCCTGCTCTTTCGGAGGAGTGAGCGTGATCACCCCAGGAACCAACAC
CTCCAACCAGGTGGCCGTGCTGTACCAGGACGTGAACTGCACCGAAGTGCCAGTGGCCATCCACGCTGAC
CAGCTGACCCCAACCTGGAGAGTGTACAGCACCGGATCTAACGTGTTCCAGACCCGTGCCGGCTGCCTGA
TCGGAGCCGAGCACGTGAACAACTCCTACGAATGCGACATCCCAATCGGAGCTGGCATCTGCGCTTCTTA
CCAGACCCAGACCAACAGCCCAAGAAGGGCCAGATCCGTGGCCTCTCAGAGCATCATCGCCTACACCATG
AGCCTGGGCGCTGAAAACAGCGTGGCTTACAGCAACAACTCTATCGCCATCCCAACCAACTTCACCATCT
CTGTGACCACCGAAATCCTGCCAGTGAGCATGACCAAGACCAGCGTGGACTGCACCATGTACATCTGCGG
AGACTCTACCGAATGCTCTAACCTGCTGCTGCAGTACGGCAGCTTCTGCACCCAGCTGAACCGCGCTCTG
ACCGGAATCGCTGTGGAGCAGGACAAGAACACCCAGGAAGTGTTCGCTCAGGTGAAGCAGATATACAAGA
CCCCACCTATCAAGGACTTCGGAGGATTCAACTTCTCTCAGATCCTGCCCGACCCATCTAAGCCCTCTAA
GAGGTCTTTCATCGAAGACCTGCTGTTCAACAAGGTGACCCTGGCCGACGCCGGTTTCATCAAGCAGTAC
GGTGACTGCCTGGGAGACATCGCCGCTAGAGACCTGATCTGCGCCCAGAAGTTCAACGGTCTGACCGTGC
TGCCACCACTGCTGACCGACGAGATGATCGCCCAGTACACCTCTGCCCTGCTGGCTGGAACCATCACCTC
TGGTTGGACCTTCGGAGCTGGCGCCGCCCTGCAGATCCCATTCGCTATGCAGATGGCCTACCGTTTCAAC
GGTATCGGAGTGACCCAGAACGTGCTGTACGAAAACCAGAAGCTGATCGCTAACCAGTTCAACTCTGCTA
TCGGAAAGATCCAGGACTCCCTGTCCTCTACCGCTTCTGCCCTGGGAAAGCTGCAGGACGTGGTGAACCA
GAACGCCCAGGCCCTGAACACCCTGGTGAAGCAGCTGTCTTCTAACTTCGGAGCCATCTCCTCTGTGCTG
AACGACATCCTGTCTAGGCTGGACAAGGTGGAAGCCGAGGTGCAGATCGACAGACTGATCACCGGAAGAC
TGCAGTCTCTGCAGACCTACGTGACCCAGCAGCTGATCAGGGCCGCTGAAATCAGAGCTTCTGCCAACCT
GGCTGCCACCAAGATGTCCGAATGCGTGCTGGGCCAGTCTAAGAGGGTGGACTTCTGCGGAAAGGGATAC
CACCTGATGTCCTTCCCACAGTCTGCTCCACACGGAGTGGTGTTCCTGCACGTGACCTACGTGCCCGCCC
AGGAAAAGAACTTCACCACCGCCCCAGCTATCTGCCACGACGGAAAGGCTCACTTCCCCAGGGAGGGAGT
GTTCGTGTCTAACGGAACCCACTGGTTCGTGACCCAGAGGAACTTCTACGAGCCACAGATCATCACCACC
GACAACACCTTCGTGTCTGGAAACTGCGACGTGGTGATCGGAATCGTGAACAACACCGTGTACGACCCAC
TGCAGCCAGAACTGGACTCTTTCAAGGAGGAACTGGACAAGTACTTCAAGAACCACACCTCTCCAGACGT
GGACCTGGGAGACATCTCCGGAATCAACGCCTCTGTGGTGAACATCCAGAAGGAAATCGACAGACTGAAC
GAGGTGGCCAAGAACCTGAACGAATCTCTGATCGACCTGCAGGAACTGGGAAAGTACGAGCAGTACATCA
AGTGGCCCTGGTACATCTGGCTGGGTTTCATCGCTGGTCTGATCGCTATCGTGATGGTGACCATCATGCT
GTGCTGCATGACCTCTTGCTGCTCTTGCCTGAAGGGATGCTGCTCTTGCGGATCTTGCTGCAAGTTCGAC
GAGGACGACTCCGAGCCTGTGCTGAAGGGTGTGAAGCTGCACTACACCTAATACCCAACTTTCTTGTACA
AAGTTGGCATTATAAGAAAGCATTGCTTATCAATTTGTTGCAACGAACAGGTCACTATCAGTCAAAATAA
AATCATTATTTGCCATCCAGCTGATATCCCCTATAGTGAGTCGTATTACATGGTCATAGCTGTTTCCTGG
CAGCTCTGGCCCGTGTCTCAAAATCTCTGATGTTACATTGCACAAGATAAAAATATATCATCATGCCTCC
TCTAGACCAGCCAGGACAGAAATGCCTCGACTTCGCTGCTACCCAAGGTTGCCGGGTGACGCACACCGTG
GAAACGGATGAAGGCACGAACCCAGTGGACATAAGCCTGTTCGGTTCGTAAGCTGTAATGCAAGTAGCGT
ATGCGCTCACGCAACTGGTCCAGAACCTTGACCGAACGCAGCGGTGGTAACGGCGCAGTGGCGGTTTTCA
TGGCTTGTTATGACTGTTTTTTTGGGGTACAGTCTATGCCTCGGGCATCCAAGCAGCAAGCGCGTTACGC
CGTGGGTCGATGTTTGATGTTATGGAGCAGCAACGATGTTACGCAGCAGGGCAGTCGCCCTAAAACAAAG
TTAAACATTATGAGGGAAGCGGTGATCGCCGAAGTATCGACTCAACTATCAGAGGTAGTTGGCGTCATCG
AGCGCCATCTCGAACCGACGTTGCTGGCCGTACATTTGTACGGCTCCGCAGTGGATGGCGGCCTGAAGCC
ACACAGTGATATTGATTTGCTGGTTACGGTGACCGTAAGGCTTGATGAAACAACGCGGCGAGCTTTGATC
AACGACCTTTTGGAAACTTCGGCTTCCCCTGGAGAGAGCGAGATTCTCCGCGCTGTAGAAGTCACCATTG
TTGTGCACGACGACATCATTCCGTGGCGTTATCCAGCTAAGCGCGAACTGCAATTTGGAGAATGGCAGCG
CAATGACATTCTTGCAGGTATCTTCGAGCCAGCCACGATCGACATTGATCTGGCTATCTTGCTGACAAAA
GCAAGAGAACATAGCGTTGCCTTGGTAGGTCCAGCGGCGGAGGAACTCTTTGATCCGGTTCCTGAACAGG
ATCTATTTGAGGCGCTAAATGAAACCTTAACGCTATGGAACTCGCCGCCCGACTGGGCTGGCGATGAGCG
AAATGTAGTGCTTACGTTGTCCCGCATTTGGTACAGCGCAGTAACCGGCAAAATCGCGCCGAAGGATGTC
GCTGCCGACTGGGCAATGGAGCGCCTGCCGGCCCAGTATCAGCCCGTCATACTTGAAGCTAGACAGGCTT
ATCTTGGACAAGAAGAAGATCGCTTGGCCTCGCGCGCAGATCAGTTGGAAGAATTTGTCCACTACGTGAA
AGGCGAGATCACCAAGGTAGTCGGCAAATAACCCTCGAGCCACCCATGACCAAAATCCCTTAACGTGAGT
TACGCGTCGTTCCACTGAGCGTCAGACCCCGTAGAAAAGATCAAAGGATCTTCTTGAGATCCTTTTTTTC
TGCGCGTAATCTGCTGCTTGCAAACAAAAAAACCACCGCTACCAGCGGTGGTTTGTTTGCCGGATCAAGA
GCTACCAACTCTTTTTCCGAAGGTAACTGGCTTCAGCAGAGCGCAGATACCAAATACTGTTCTTCTAGTG
TAGCCGTAGTTAGGCCACCACTTCAAGAACTCTGTAGCACCGCCTACATACCTCGCTCTGCTAATCCTGT
TACCAGTGGCTGCTGCCAGTGGCGATAAGTCGTGTCTTACCGGGTTGGACTCAAGACGATAGTTACCGGA
TAAGGCGCAGCGGTCGGGCTGAACGGGGGGTTCGTGCACACAGCCCAGCTTGGAGCGAACGACCTACACC
GAACTGAGATACCTACAGCGTGAGCTATGAGAAAGCGCCACGCTTCCCGAAGGGAGAAAGGCGGACAGGT
ATCCGGTAAGCGGCAGGGTCGGAACAGGAGAGCGCACGAGGGAGCTTCCAGGGGGAAACGCCTGGTATCT
TTATAGTCCTGTCGGGTTTCGCCACCTCTGACTTGAGCGTCGATTTTTGTGATGCTCGTCAGGGGGGCGG
AGCCTATGGAAAAACGCCAGCAACGCGGCCTTTTTACGGTTCCTGGCCTTTTGCTGGCCTTTTGCTCACA
TGTTCTTTCCTGCGTTATCCCCTGATTCTGTGGATAACCGTATTACCGCCTTTGAGTGAGCTGATACCGC
TCGCCGCAGCCGAACGACCGAGCGCAGCGAGTCAGTGAGCGAGGAAGCGGAAG
